>Addgene plasmid #59957 | pTHSSd_26 | depositor full sequence | sequence record 95201 | Full Sequence
ATGAGCATCGCGGCGACCCTGGAGAACGATCTGGCGCGTCTGGAAAACGAAAACGCTCGTCTCGAAAAAG
ACATCGCGAACCTGGAACGTGACCTGGCGAAACTGGAGCGTGAAGAAGCGTACTTCGGAGGTTCAGGTGG
TAAGAACACTGGTGAAATCTCTGAGAAAGTCAAGCTGGGCACTAAGGCACTGGCTGGTCAATGGCTGGCT
TACGGTGTTACTCGCAGTGTGACTAAGCGTTCAGTCATGACGCTGGCTTACGGGTCCAAAGAGTTCGGCT
TCCGTCAACAAGTGCTGGAAGATACCATTCAGCCAGCTATTGATTCCGGCAAGGGTCTGATGTTCACTCA
GCCGAATCAGGCTGCTGGATACATGGCTAAGCTGATTTGGGAATCTGTGAGCGTGACGGTGGTAGCTGCG
GTTGAAGCAATGAACTGGCTTAAGTCTGCTGCTAAGCTGCTGGCTGCTGAGGTCAAAGATAAGAAGACTG
GAGAGATTCTTCGCAAGCGTTGCGCTGTGCATTGGGTAACTCCTGATGGTTTCCCTGTGTGGCAGGAATA
CAAGAAGCCTATTAAAACGCGCGTGCATATTATGTTCCTCGGTCAGTTCGAAATGCAGCCTACCATTAAC
ACCAACAAAGATAGCGAGATTGATGCACGCAAACAGGAGTCTGGTATCGCTCCTAACTTTGTACACAGCC
AAGACGGTAGCCACCTTCGTAAGACTGTAGTGTGGGCACACGAGAAGTACGGAATCGAATCTTTTGCACT
GATTCACGACTCCTTCGGTACGATTCCGGCTGACGCTGCGAACCTGTTCAAAGCAGTGCGCGAAACTATG
GTTGACACATATGAGTCTTGTGATGTACTGGCTGATTTCTACGACCAGTTCGCTGACCAGTTGCACGAGT
CTCAATTGGACAAAATGCCAGCACTTCCGGCTAAAGGTAACTTGAACCTCCGTGACATCTTAGAGTCGGA
CTTCGCGTTCGCGTAACGCTGCAGGAGTCACTAAGGGTTAGTTAGTTAGATTAGCAGAAAGTCAAAAGCC
TCCGACCGGAGGCTTTTGACTAAAACTTCCCTTGGGGTTATCATTGGGGCTCACTCAAAGGCGGTAATCA
GATAAAAAAAATCCTTAGCTTTCGCTAAGGATGATTTCTGCTAGAGATGGAATAGACTGGATGGAGGCGG
ATAAAGTTGCAGGACCACTTCTGCGCTCGGCCCTTCCGGCTGGCTGGTTTATTGCTGATAAATCTGGAGC
CGGTGAGCGTGGGTCTCGCGGTATCATTGCAGCACTGGGGCCAGATGGTAAGCCCTCCCGTATCGTAGTT
ATCTACACGACGGGGAGTCAGGCAACTATGGATGAACGAAATAGACAGATCGCTGAGATAGGTGCCTCAC
TGATTAAGCATTGGTAACTGTCAGACCAAGTTTACTCATATATACTTTAGATTGATTTAAAACTTCATTT
TTAATTTAAAAGGATCTAGGTGAAGATCCTTTTTGATAATCTCATGACCAAAATCCCTTAACGTGAGTTT
TCGTTCCACTGAGCGTCAGACCCCTTAATAAGATGATCTTCTTGAGATCGTTTTGGTCTGCGCGTAATCT
CTTGCTCTGAAAACGAAAAAACCGCCTTGCAGGGCGGTTTTTCGAAGGTTCTCTGAGCTACCAACTCTTT
GAACCGAGGTAACTGGCTTGGAGGAGCGCAGTCACCAAAACTTGTCCTTTCAGTTTAGCCTTAACCGGCG
CATGACTTCAAGACTAACTCCTCTAAATCAATTACCAGTGGCTGCTGCCAGTGGTGCTTTTGCATGTCTT
TCCGGGTTGGACTCAAGACGATAGTTACCGGATAAGGCGCAGCGGTCGGACTGAACGGGGGGTTCGTGCA
TACAGTCCAGCTTGGAGCGAACTGCCTACCCGGAACTGAGTGTCAGGCGTGGAATGAGACAAACGCGGCC
ATAACAGCGGAATGACACCGGTAAACCGAAAGGCAGGAACAGGAGAGCGCACGAGGGAGCCGCCAGGGGA
AACGCCTGGTATCTTTATAGTCCTGTCGGGTTTCGCCACCACTGATTTGAGCGTCAGATTTCGTGATGCT
TGTCAGGGGGGCGGAGCCTATGGAAAAACGGCTTTGCCGCGGCCCTCTCACTTCCCTGTTAAGTATCTTC
CTGGCATCTTCCAGGAAATCTCCGCCCCGTTCGTAAGCCATTTCCGCTCGCCGCAGTCGAACGACCGAGC
GTAGCGAGTCAGTGAGCGAGGAAGCGGAATATATCCTGTATCACATATTCTGCTGACGCACCGGTGCAGC
CTTTTTTCTCCTGCCACATGAAGCACTTCACTGACACCCTCATCAGTGCCAACATAGTAAGCCAGTATAC
ACTCCGCTAGCGCTGAGGTCTGCCTCGTGAAGAAGGTGTTGCTGACTCATACCAGGCCTGAATCGCCCCA
TCATCCAGCCAGAAAGTGAGGGAGCCACGGTTGATGAGAGCTTTGTTGTAGGTGGACCAGTTGGTGATTT
TGAACTTTTGCTTTGCCACGGAACGGTCTGCGTTGTCGGGAAGATGCGTGATCTGATCCTTCAACTCAGC
AAAAGTTCGATTTATTCAACAAAGCCACGTTGTGTCTCAAAATCTCTGATGTTACATTGCACAAGATAAA
AATATATCATCATGAACAATAAAACTGTCTGCTTACATAAACAGTAATACAAGGGGTGTTTACTAGAGGT
TGATCGGGCACGTAAGAGGTTCCAACTTTCACCATAATGAAATAAGATCACTACCGGGCGTATTTTTTGA
GTTATCGAGATTTTCAGGAGCTAAGGAAGCTAAAATGAGGGAAGCGGTGATCGCCGAAGTATCGACTCAA
CTATCAGAGGTAGTTGGCGTCATCGAGCGCCATCTCGAACCGACGTTGCTGGCCGTACATTTGTACGGCT
CCGCAGTGGATGGCGGCCTGAAGCCACACAGTGATATTGATTTGCTGGTTACGGTGACCGTAAGGCTTGA
TGAAACAACGCGGCGAGCTTTGATCAACGACCTTTTGGAAACTTCGGCTTCCCCTGGAGAGAGCGAGATT
CTCCGCGCTGTAGAAGTCACCATTGTTGTGCACGACGACATCATTCCGTGGCGTTATCCAGCTAAGCGCG
AACTGCAATTTGGAGAATGGCAGCGCAATGACATTCTTGCAGGTATCTTCGAGCCAGCCACGATCGACAT
TGATCTGGCTATCTTGCTGACAAAAGCAAGAGAACATAGCGTTGCCTTGGTAGGTCCAGCGGCGGAGGAA
CTCTTTGATCCGGTTCCTGAACAGGATCTATTTGAGGCGCTAAATGAAACCTTAACGCTATGGAACTCGC
CGCCCGACTGGGCTGGCGATGAGCGAAATGTAGTGCTTACGTTGTCCCGCATTTGGTACAGCGCAGTAAC
CGGCAAAATCGCGCCGAAGGATGTCGCTGCCGACTGGGCAATGGAGCGCCTGCCGGCCCAGTATCAGCCC
GTCATACTTGAAGCTAGACAGGCTTATCTTGGACAAGAAGAAGATCGCTTGGCCTCGCGCGCAGATCAGT
TGGAAGAATTTGTCCACTACGTGAAAGGCGAGATCACCAAGGTAGTCGGCAAATAATACTAGCTCCGGCA
AAAAAACGGGCAAGGTGTCACCACCCTGCCCTTTTTCTTTAAAACCGAAAAGATTACTTCGCGTTTGCCA
CCTGACGTCTAAGAAAAGGAATATTCAGCAATTTGCCCGTGCCGAAGAAAGGCCCACCCGTGAAGGTGAG
CCAGTGAGTTGATTGCTACGTAATGTCGGCCAATTCGCGCTAACTTACATTAATTGCGTTGCGCTCACTG
CCCGCTTTCCAGTCGGGAAACCTGTCGTGCCAGCTGCATTAATGAATCGGCCAACGCGCGGGGAGAGGCG
GTTTGCGTATTGGGCGCCAGGGTGGTTTTTCTTTTCACCAGTGAGACTGGCAACAGCTGATTGCCCTTCA
CCGCCTGGCCCTGAGAGAGTTGCAGCAAGCGGTCCACGCTGGTTTGCCCCAGCAGGCGAAAATCCTGTTT
GATGGTGGTTAACGGCGGGATATAACATGAGCTATCTTCGGTATCGTCGTATCCCACTACCGAGATATCC
GCACCAACGCGCAGCCCGGACTCGGTAATGGCGCGCATTGCGCCCAGCGCCATCTGATCGTTGGCAACCA
GCATCGCAGTGGGAACGATGCCCTCATTCAGCATTTGCATGGTTTGTTGAAAACCGGACATGGCACTCCA
GTCGCCTTCCCGTTCCGCTATCGGCTGAATTTGATTGCGAGTGAGATATTTATGCCAGCCAGCCAGACGC
AGACGCGCCGAGACAGAACTTAATGGGCCCGCTAACAGCGCGATTTGCTGGTGACCCAATGCGACCAGAT
GCTCCACGCCCAGTCGCGTACCGTCCTCATGGGAGAAAATAATACTGTTGATGGGTGTCTGGTCAGAGAC
ATCAAGAAATAACGCCGGAACATTAGTGCAGGCAGCTTCCACAGCAATGGCATCCTGGTCATCCAGCGGA
TAGTTAATGATCAGCCCACTGACGCGTTGCGCGAGAAGATTGTGCACCGCCGCTTTACAGGCTTCGACGC
CGCTTCGTTCTACCATCGACACCACCACGCTGGCACCCAGTTGATCGGCGCGAGATTTAATCGCCGCGAC
AATTTGCGACGGCGCGTGCAGGGCCAGACTGGAGGTGGCAACGCCAATCAGCAACGACTGTTTGCCCGCC
AGTTGTTGTGCCACGCGGTTGGGAATGTAATTCAGCTCCGCCATCGCCGCTTCCACTTTTTCCCGCGTTT
TCGCAGAAACGTGGCTGGCCTGGTTCACCACGCGGGAAACGGTCTGATAAGAGACACCGGCATACTCTGC
GACATCGTATAACGTTACTGGTTTCATATTCACCACCCTGAATTGACTCTCTTCCGGGCGCTATCATGCC
ATACCGCGAAAGGTTTTGCGCCATTCGATGGCGCGCCGCTTCGTCAGGCCACATAGCTTTCTTGTTCTGA
TCGGAACGATCGTTGGCTGTGTTGACAATTAATCATCGGCTCGTATAATGTGTGGAATTGTGAGCGCTCA
CAATTCTATGGACTATGTTTCTGTCACCGGATGTGCTTTCCGGTCTGATGAGTCCGTGAGGACGAAACAG
CCTCTACAAATAATTTTGTTTAATCACACAGGAAAGTACTAG
Features (pLannotate 1.2.2; 16 found; start..end, strand, type, name):
    145..993     +  CDS            RPOL_BPT7 (fragment): Experimental evidence at protein level: Swiss-Prot protein existence level 1. Highly processive DNA-dependent RNA polymerase that catalyzes the transcription of class II and class III viral genes. Recognizes a specific promoter sequence and enters first into an 'abortive phase' where very short transcripts are synthesized and released before proceeding to the processive transcription of long RNA chains. Unwinds the double-stranded DNA to expose the coding strand for templating. Participates in the initiation of viral DNA replication presumably by making primers accessible to the DNA polymerase
   1040..1071    +  terminator     tonB terminator: bidirectional E. coli tonB-P14 transcription terminator
   1118..1158    -  terminator     bacterial terminator (fragment): putative bacterial transcription terminator
   1171..1416    +  CDS            bla(M) (fragment): β-lactamase lacking the signal sequence; bla(M); allows cytosolic expression of β-lactamase
   1582..2126    +  rep_origin     p15A ori: Plasmids containing the medium-copy-number p15A origin of replication can be propagated in E. coli cells that contain a second plasmid with the ColE1 origin.
   2214..2269    +  rep_origin     RSF ori (fragment): Plasmids containing the RSF 1030 origin of replication can be propagated in E. coli cells that contain additional plasmids with compatible origins.
   2368..2394    -  misc_feature   bom (fragment): basis of mobility region from pBR322
   2737..2834    +  promoter       cat promoter: promoter of the E. coli cat gene encoding chloramphenicol acetyltransferase
   2835..3626    +  CDS            SmR: aminoglycoside adenylyltransferase (Murphy, 1985); aadA; confers resistance to spectinomycin and streptomycin
   3634..3693    +  terminator     his operon terminator: This putative transcriptin terminator from the E. coli his operon has a 2-bp deletion introduced during synthesis. Its efficiency has not been determined.
   3753..3782    -  terminator     T3Te terminator: phage T3 early transcription terminator
   3848..4927    -  CDS            lacI: LACI_ECOLI - Experimental evidence at protein level: Swiss-Prot protein existence level 1. Repressor of the lactose operon. Binds allolactose as an inducer. From Escherichia coli (strain K12).
   4928..5001    -  promoter       lacI promoter (fragment): lacI
   5062..5090    +  promoter       tac promoter: strong E. coli promoter; hybrid between the trp and lac UV5 promoters
   5096..5115    -  protein_bind   lac operator (symmetric): The lac repressor binds to the lac operator to inhibit transcription in E. coli. This inhibition can be relieved by adding lactose or isopropyl-β-D-thiogalactopyranoside (IPTG). The symmetric lac operator was optimized for tight binding of lac repressor. lac repressor encoded by lacI
   5131..5180    +  misc_RNA       sTRSV HHRz: hammerhead ribozyme from the tobacco ringspot virus satellite RNA (Khvorova et al., 2003)
