[The description below was written by a language model from this plasmid's Addgene catalogue record and pLannotate feature annotations shown in this document.]
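Description:
pTHSSd_26 is a bacterial expression plasmid built on the pSB3C5 backbone for IPTG-inducible production of the "CGG sigma fragment", a synthetic piece of a fragmented T7 RNA polymerase. It comes from work on a transcriptional "resource allocator" based on splitting T7 RNA polymerase into several parts. The annotated sequence (5,222 nt, circular) contains a roughly 850-nt open reading frame that matches part of T7 RNA polymerase. The name suggests a fragment that sets promoter specificity, by analogy with a bacterial sigma factor, but the record does not define "CGG" or say which residues of the polymerase are included.

Expression is driven by the tac promoter, a strong trp/lac hybrid, followed by a symmetric lac operator. A divergently oriented lacI gene with its own promoter supplies the repressor, so transcription stays off until IPTG or lactose is added. Between the operator and the coding sequence lies the sTRSV hammerhead ribozyme, a self-cleaving element commonly used as an insulator to trim the 5′ leader and make expression less dependent on promoter context. The tonB bidirectional terminator closes the transcription unit, and further terminators (his operon, T3Te) flank the neighbouring cassettes.

The plasmid replicates from a p15A origin, which is compatible with ColE1-type plasmids and so suits multi-plasmid systems. This origin is usually described as medium copy, although the catalogue entry lists high copy. Selection is by spectinomycin through the aadA (SmR) gene expressed from a cat promoter. Short matches to β-lactamase, the RSF origin and bom appear to be partial hits or remnants rather than functional parts.
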