Addgene plasmid #59957: pTHSSd_26
Purpose: PTac CGG sigma fragment expression
Depositing lab: Christopher Voigt. Depositing organization: Massachusetts Institute of Technology. Publication: A 'resource allocator' for transcription based on a highly fragmented T7 RNA polymerase. Segall-Shapiro TH, Meyer AJ, Ellington AD, Sontag ED, Voigt CA. Mol Syst Biol. 2014 Jul 30;10(7):742. 10.15252/msb.20145299 PubMed 25080493.
Backbone
  Vector backbone: pSB3C5
  Vector type: Bacterial Expression
Growth in bacteria
  Bacterial resistance: Spectinomycin, 50 μg/mL
  Growth temperature: 37°C
  Growth strain: DH10B
  Copy number: High Copy
Gene/Insert
  Gene/Insert name: CGG sigma fragment
  Species: Synthetic
  Mutation: N/A
  Promoter: PTac
  Cloning method: Ligation Independent Cloning
  Sequencing primers: 5′ Other; 3′ Other
Terms and licenses: Academic/Nonprofit Terms; Industry Terms: Not Available to Industry
How to cite: pTHSSd_26 was a gift from Christopher Voigt (Addgene plasmid # 59957 ; http://n2t.net/addgene:59957 ; RRID:Addgene_59957)
