>Addgene plasmid #59957 | pTHSSd_26 | depositor partial sequence | sequence record 95202 | CGG sigma fragment
ATGAGCATCGCGGCGACCCTGGAGAACGATCTGGCGCGTCTGGAAAACGAAAACGCTCGTCTCGAAAAAG
ACATCGCGAACCTGGAACGTGACCTGGCGAAACTGGAGCGTGAAGAAGCGTACTTCGGAGGTTCAGGTGG
TAAGAACACTGGTGAAATCTCTGAGAAAGTCAAGCTGGGCACTAAGGCACTGGCTGGTCAATGGCTGGCT
TACGGTGTTACTCGCAGTGTGACTAAGCGTTCAGTCATGACGCTGGCTTACGGGTCCAAAGAGTTCGGCT
TCCGTCAACAAGTGCTGGAAGATACCATTCAGCCAGCTATTGATTCCGGCAAGGGTCTGATGTTCACTCA
GCCGAATCAGGCTGCTGGATACATGGCTAAGCTGATTTGGGAATCTGTGAGCGTGACGGTGGTAGCTGCG
GTTGAAGCAATGAACTGGCTTAAGTCTGCTGCTAAGCTGCTGGCTGCTGAGGTCAAAGATAAGAAGACTG
GAGAGATTCTTCGCAAGCGTTGCGCTGTGCATTGGGTAACTCCTGATGGTTTCCCTGTGTGGCAGGAATA
CAAGAAGCCTATTAAAACGCGCGTGCATATTATGTTCCTCGGTCAGTTCGAAATGCAGCCTACCATTAAC
ACCAACAAAGATAGCGAGATTGATGCACGCAAACAGGAGTCTGGTATCGCTCCTAACTTTGTACACAGCC
AAGACGGTAGCCACCTTCGTAAGACTGTAGTGTGGGCACACGAGAAGTACGGAATCGAATCTTTTGCACT
GATTCACGACTCCTTCGGTACGATTCCGGCTGACGCTGCGAACCTGTTCAAAGCAGTGCGCGAAACTATG
GTTGACACATATGAGTCTTGTGATGTACTGGCTGATTTCTACGACCAGTTCGCTGACCAGTTGCACGAGT
CTCAATTGGACAAAATGCCAGCACTTCCGGCTAAAGGTAACTTGAACCTCCGTGACATCTTAGAGTCGGA
CTTCGCGTTCGCG
