>Addgene plasmid #59957 | pTHSSd_26 | addgene partial sequence | sequence record 96567 | LacI-R 5'-GGCATACTCTGCGACATCGT-3'
ATTGACTCTCTTCCGGGCGCTATCATGCCATACCGCGAAAGGTTTTGCGCCATTCGATGGCGCGCCGCTT
CGTCAGGCCACATAGCTTTCTTGTTCTGATCGGAACGATCGTTGGCTGTGTTGACAATTAATCATCGGCT
CGTATAATGTGTGGAATTGTGAGCGCTCACAATTCTATGGACTATGTTTCTGTCACCGGATGTGCTTTCC
GGTCTGATGAGTCCGTGAGGACGAAACAGCCTCTACAAATAATTTTGTTTAATCACACAGGAAAGTACTA
GATGAGCATCGCGGCGACCCTGGAGAACGATCTGGCGCGTCTGGAAAACGAAAACGCTCGTCTCGAAAAA
GACATCGCGAACCTGGAACGTGACCTGGCGAAACTGGAGCGTGAAGAAGCGTACTTCGGAGGTTCAGGTG
GTAAGAACACTGGTGAAATCTCTGAGAAAGTCAAGCTGGGCACTAAGGCACTGGCTGGTCAATGGCTGGC
TTACGGTGTTACTCGCAGTGTGACTAAGCGTTCAGTCATGACGCTGGCTTACGGGTCCAAAGAGTTCGGC
TTCCGTCAACAAGTGCTGGAAGATACCATTCAGCCAGCTATTGATTCCGGCAAGGGTCTGATGTTCACTC
AGCCGAATCAGGCTGCTGGATACATGGCTAAGCTGATTTGGGAATCTGTGAGCGTGACGGTGGTAGCTGC
GGTTGAAGCAATGAACTGGCTTAAGTCTGCTGCTAAGCTGCTGGCTGCTGAGGTCAAAGATAAGAAGACT
GGAGAGATTCTTCGCAAGCGTTGCGCTGTGCATTGGGTAACTCC
