>Addgene plasmid #59957 | pTHSSd_26 | addgene partial sequence | sequence record 96641 | pBbC6c-R 5'-ATTACCGCCTTTGAGTGAGC-3'
AAGCCTCCGGTCGGAGGCTTTTGACTTTCTGCTAATCTAACTAACTAACCCTTAGTGACTCCTGCAGCGT
TACGCGAACGCGAAGTCCGACTCTAAGATGTCACGGAGGTTCAAGTTACCTTTAGCCGGAAGTGCTGGCA
TTTTGTCCAATTGAGACTCGTGCAACTGGTCAGCGAACTGGTCGTAGAAATCAGCCAGTACATCACAAGA
CTCATATGTGTCAACCATAGTTTCGCGCACTGCTTTGAACAGGTTCGCAGCGTCAGCCGGAATCGTACCG
AAGGAGTCGTGAATCAGTGCAAAAGATTCGATTCCGTACTTCTCGTGTGCCCACACTACAGTCTTACGAA
GGTGGCTACCGTCTTGGCTGTGTACAAAGTTAGGAGCGATACCAGACTCCTGTTTGCGTGCATCAATCTC
GCTATCTTTGTTGGTGTTAATGGTAGGCTGCATTTCGAACTGACCGAGGAACATAATATGCACGCGCGTT
TTAATAGGCTTCTTGTATTCCTGCCACACAGGGAAACCATCAGGAGTTACCCAATGCACAGCGCAACGCT
TGCGAAGAATCTCTCCAGTCTTCTTATCTTTGACCTCAGCAGCCAGCAGCTTAGCAGCAGACTTAAGCCA
GTTCATTGCTTCAACCGCAGCTACCACCGTCACGCTCACAGATTCCCAAATCAGCTTAGCCATGTATCCA
GCAGCCTGATTCGGCTGAGTGAACATCAGACCCTTGCCGGAATCAATAGCTGGCTGAATGGTATCTTCCA
GCACTTGTTGACGGAA
